>Addgene plasmid #10669 | pMKO.1 puro PTEN shRNA | addgene full sequence | sequence record 163457 | Addgene NGS Result
TTGGCTTTATATATCTTGTGGAAAGGACGAAACACCGGACTTGAAGGCGTATACAGGACTCGAGTCCTGT
ATACGCCTTCAAGTCTTTTTGAATTCGCCAGCACAGTGGTCGACCCTGTGGAATGTGTGTCAGTTAGGGT
GTGGAAAGTCCCCAGGCTTCCCAGCAGGCAGAAGTATGCAAAGCATGCATCTCAATTAGTCAGCAACCAG
GTGTGGAAAGTCCCCAGGCTCCCCAGCAGGCAGAAGTATGCAAAGCATGCATCTCAATTAGTCAGCAACC
ATAGTCCCGCCCCTAACTCCGCCCATCCCGCCCCTAACTCCGCCCAGTTCCGCCCATTCTCCGCCCCATG
GCTGACTAATTTTTTTTATTTATGCAGAGGCCGAGGCCGCCTCGGCCTCTGAGCTATTCCAGAAGTAGTG
AGGAGGCTTTTTTGGAGGCCTAGGCTTTTGCAAAAAGCTTACCATGACCGAGTACAAGCCCACGGTGCGC
CTCGCCACCCGCGACGACGTCCCCAGGGCCGTACGCACCCTCGCCGCCGCGTTCGCCGACTACCCCGCCA
CGCGCCACACCGTCGATCCGGACCGCCACATCGAGCGGGTCACCGAGCTGCAAGAACTCTTCCTCACGCG
CGTCGGGCTCGACATCGGCAAGGTGTGGGTCGCGGACGACGGCGCCGCGGTGGCGGTCTGGACCACGCCG
GAGAGCGTCGAAGCGGGGGCGGTGTTCGCCGAGATCGGCCCGCGCATGGCCGAGTTGAGCGGTTCCCGGC
TGGCCGCGCAGCAACAGATGGAAGGCCTCCTGGCGCCGCACCGGCCCAAGGAGCCCGCGTGGTTCCTGGC
CACCGTCGGCGTCTCGCCCGACCACCAGGGCAAGGGTCTGGGCAGCGCCGTCGTGCTCCCCGGAGTGGAG
GCGGCCGAGCGCGCCGGGGTGCCCGCCTTCCTGGAGACCTCCGCGCCCCGCAACCTCCCCTTCTACGAGC
GGCTCGGCTTCACCGTCACCGCCGACGTCGAGGTGCCCGAAGGACCGCGCACCTGGTGCATGACCCGCAA
GCCCGGTGCCTGACGCCCGCCCCACGACCCGCAGCGCCCGACCGAAAGGAGCGCACGACCCCATGCATCG
ATTAGTCCAATTTGTTAAAGACAGGATATCAGTGGTCCAGGCTCTAGTTTTGACTCAACAATATCACCAG
CTGAAGCCTATAGAGTACGAGCCATAGATAAAATAAAAGATTTTATTTAGTCTCCAGAAAAAGGGGGGAA
TGAAAGACCCCACCTGTAGGTTTGGCAAGCTAGCTTAAGTAACGCCATTTTGCAAGGCATGGAAAAATAC
ATAACTGAGAATAGAGAAGTTCAGATCAAGGTCAGGAACAGATGGAACAGGGTCGACCCTAGAGAACCAT
CAGATGTTTCCAGGGTGCCCCAAGGACCTGAAATGACCCTGTGCCTTATTTGAACTAACCAATCAGTTCG
CTTCTCGCTTCTGTTCGCGCGCTTCTGCTCCCCGAGCTCAATAAAAGAGCCCACAACCCCTCACTCGGGG
CGCCAGTCCTCCGATTGACTGAGTCGCCCGGGTACCCGTGTATCCAATAAACCCTCTTGCAGTTGCATCC
GACTTGTGGTCTCGCTGTTCCTTGGGAGGGTCTCCTCTGAGTGATTGACTACCCGTCAGCGGGGGTCTTT
CATTTGGGGGCTCGTCCGGGATCGGGAGACCCCTGCCCAGGGACCACCGACCCACCACCGGGAGGTAAGC
TGGCTGCCTCGCGCGTTTCGGTGATGACGGTGAAAACCTCTGACACATGCAGCTCCCGGAGACGGTCACA
GCTTGTCTGTAAGCGGATGCCGGGAGCAGACAAGCCCGTCAGGGCGCGTCAGCGGGTGTTGGCGGGTGTC
GGGGCGCAGCCATGACCCAGTCACGTAGCGATAGCGGAGTGTAGATCCGGCTGTGGAATGTGTGTCAGTT
AGGGTGTGGAAAGTCCCCAGGCTCCCCAGCAGGCAGAAGTATGCAAAGCATGCATCTCAATTAGTCAGCA
ACCAGGTGTGGAAAGTCCCCAGGCTCCCCAGCAGGCAGAAGTATGCAAAGCATGCATCTCAATTAGTCAG
CAACCATAGTCCCGCCCCTAACTCCGCCCATCCCGCCCCTAACTCCGCCCAGTTCCGCCCATTCTCCGCC
CCATGGCTGACTAATTTTTTTTATTTATGCAGAGGCCGAGGCCGCCTCGGCCTCTGAGCTATTCCAGAAG
TAGTGAGGAGGCTTTTTTGGAGGCCTAGGCTTTTGCAAAAAGCTTACTGGCTTAACTATGCGGCATCAGA
GCAGATTGTACTGAGAGTGCACCATATGCGGTGTGAAATACCGCACAGATGCGTAAGGAGAAAATACCGC
ATCAGGCGCTCTTCCGCTTCCTCGCTCACTGACTCGCTGCGCTCGGTCGTTCGGCTGCGGCGAGCGGTAT
CAGCTCACTCAAAGGCGGTAATACGGTTATCCACAGAATCAGGGGATAACGCAGGAAAGAACATGGCTTC
CTCGCTCACTGACTCGCTGCGCTCGGTCGTTCGGCTGCGGCGAGCGGTATCAGCTCACTCAAAGGCGGTA
ATACGGTTATCCACAGAATCAGGGGATAACGCAGGAAAGAACATGTGAGCAAAAGGCCAGCAAAAGGCCA
GGAACCGTAAAAAGGCCGCGTTGCTGGCGTTTTTCCATAGGCTCCGCCCCCCTGACGAGCATCACAAAAA
TCGACGCTCAAGTCAGAGGTGGCGAAACCCGACAGGACTATAAAGATACCAGGCGTTTCCCCCTGGAAGC
TCCCTCGTGCGCTCTCCTGTTCCGACCCTGCCGCTTACCGGATACCTGTCCGCCTTTCTCCCTTCGGGAA
GCGTGGCGCTTTCTCATAGCTCACGCTGTAGGTATCTCAGTTCGGTGTAGGTCGTTCGCTCCAAGCTGGG
CTGTGTGCACGAACCCCCCGTTCAGCCCGACCGCTGCGCCTTATCCGGTAACTATCGTCTTGAGTCCAAC
CCGGTAAGACACGACTTATCGCCACTGGCAGCAGCCACTGGTAACAGGATTAGCAGAGCGAGGTATGTAG
GCGGTGCTACAGAGTTCTTGAAGTGGTGGCCTAACTACGGCTACACTAGAAGAACAGTATTTGGTATCTG
CGCTCTGCTGAAGCCAGTTACCTTCGGAAAAAGAGTTGGTAGCTCTTGATCCGGCAAACAAACCACCGCT
GGTAGCGGTGGTTTTTTTGTTTGCAAGCAGCAGATTACGCGCAGAAAAAAAGGATCTCAAGAAGATCCTT
TGATCTTTTCTACGGGGTCTGACGCTCAGTGGAACGAAAACTCACGTTAAGGGATTTTGGTCATGAGATT
ATCAAAAAGGATCTTCACCTAGATCCTTTTAAATTAAAAATGAAGTTTTAAATCAATCTAAAGTATATAT
GAGTAAACTTGGTCTGACAGTTACCAATGCTTAATCAGTGAGGCACCTATCTCAGCGATCTGTCTATTTC
GTTCATCCATAGTTGCCTGACTCCCCGTCGTGTAGATAACTACGATACGGGAGGGCTTACCATCTGGCCC
CAGTGCTGCAATGATACCGCGAGACCCACGCTCACCGGCTCCAGATTTATCAGCAATAAACCAGCCAGCC
GGAAGGGCCGAGCGCAGAAGTGGTCCTGCAACTTTATCCGCCTCCATCCAGTCTATTAATTGTTGCCGGG
AAGCTAGAGTAAGTAGTTCGCCAGTTAATAGTTTGCGCAACGTTGTTGCCATTGCTACAGGCATCGTGGT
GTCACGCTCGTCGTTTGGTATGGCTTCATTCAGCTCCGGTTCCCAACGATCAAGGCGAGTTACATGATCC
CCCATGTTGTGCAAAAAAGCGGTTAGCTCCTTCGGTCCTCCGATCGTTGTCAGAAGTAAGTTGGCCGCAG
TGTTATCACTCATGGTTATGGCAGCACTGCATAATTCTCTTACTGTCATGCCATCCGTAAGATGCTTTTC
TGTGACTGGTGAGTACTCAACCAAGTCATTCTGAGAATAGTGTATGCGGCGACCGAGTTGCTCTTGCCCG
GCGTCAATACGGGATAATACCGCGCCACATAGCAGAACTTTAAAAGTGCTCATCATTGGAAAACGTTCTT
CGGGGCGAAAACTCTCAAGGATCTTACCGCTGTTGAGATCCAGTTCGATGTAACCCACTCGTGCACCCAA
CTGATCTTCAGCATCTTTTACTTTCACCAGCGTTTCTGGGTGAGCAAAAACAGGAAGGCAAAATGCCGCA
AAAAAGGGAATAAGGGCGACACGGAAATGTTGAATACTCATACTCTTCCTTTTTCAATATTATTGAAGCA
TTTATCAGGGTTATTGTCTCATGAGCGGATACATATTTGAATGTATTTAGAAAAATAAACAAATAGGGGT
TCCGCGCACATTTCCCCGAAAAGTGCCACCTAAATTGTAAGCGTTAATATTTTGTTAAAATTCGCGTTAA
ATTTTTGTTAAATCAGCTCATTTTTTAACCAATAGGCCGAAATCGGCAAAATCCCTTAATTATTGAAGCA
TTTATCAGGGTTATTGTCTCATGAGCGGATACATATTTGAATGTATTTAGAAAAATAAACAAATAGGGGT
TCCGCGCACATTTCCCCGAAAAGTGCCACCTGACGTCTAAGAAACCATTATTATCATGACATTAACCTAT
AAAAATAGGCGTATCACGAGGCCCTTTCGTCTTCAAGAATTAGCTTGGCCATTGCATACGTTGTATCCAT
ATCATAATATGTACATTTATATTGGCTCATGTCCAACATTACCGCCATGTTGACATTGATTATTGACTAG
TTATTAATAGTAATCAATTACGGGGTCATTAGTTCATAGCCCATATATGGAGTTCCGCGTTACATAACTT
ACGGTAAATGGCCCGCCTGGCTGACCGCCCAACGACCCCCGCCCATTGACGTCAATAATGACGTATGTTC
CCATAGTAACGCCAATAGGGACTTTCCATTGACGTCAATGGGTGGAGTATTTACGGTAAACTGCCCACTT
GGCAGTACATCAAGTGTATCATATGCCAAGTACGCCCCCTATTGACGTCAATGACGGTAAATGGCCCGCC
TGGCATTATGCCCAGTACATGACCTTATGGGACTTTCCTACTTGGCAGTACATCTACGTATTAGTCATCG
CTATTACCATGGTGATGCGGTTTTGGCAGTACATCAATGGGCGTGGATAGCGGTTTGACTCACGGGGATT
TCCAAGTCTCCACCCCATTGACGTCAATGGGAGTTTGTTTTGGCACCAAAATCAACGGGACTTTCCAAAA
TGTCGTAACAACTCCGCCCCATTGACGCAAATGGGCGGTAGGCGTGTACGGTGGGAGGTCTATATAAGCA
GAGCTCAATAAAAGAGCCCACAACCCCTCACTCGGCGCGCCAGTCTTCCGATAGACTGCGTCGCCCGGGT
ACCCGTATTCCCAATAAAGCCTCTTGCTGTTTGCATCCGAATCGTGGTCTCGCTGTTCCTTGGGAGGGTC
TCCTCTGAGTGATTGACTACCCACGACGGGGGTCTTTCATTTGGGGGCTCGTCCGGGATTTGGAGACCCC
TGCCCAGGGACCACCGACCCACCACCGGGAGGTAAGCTGGCCAGCAACTTATCTGTGTCTGTCCGATTGT
CTAGTGTCTATGTTTGATGTTATGCGCCTGCGTCTGTACTAGTTAGCTAACTAGCTCTGTATCTGGCGGA
CCCGTGGTGGAACTGACGAGTTCTGAACACCCGGCCGCAACCCTGGGAGACGTCCCAGGGACTTTGGGGG
CCGTTTTTGTGGCCCGACCTGAGGAAGGGAGTCGATGTGGAATCCGACCCCGTCAGGATATGTGGTTCTG
GTAGGAGACGAGAACCTAAAACAGTTCCCGCCTCCGTCTGAATTTTTGCTTTCGGTTTGGAACCGAAGCC
GCGCGTCTTGTCTGCTGCAGCGCTGCAGCATCGTTCTGTGTTGTCTCTGTCTGACTGTGTTTCTGTATTT
GTCTGAAAATTAGGGCCAGACTGTTACCACTCCCTTAAGTTTGACCTTAGGTCACTGGAAAGATGTCGAG
CGGATCGCTCACAACCAGTCGGTAGATGTCAAGAAGAGACGTTGGGTTACCTTCTGCTCTGCAGAATGGC
CAACCTTTAACGTCGGATGGCCGCGAGACGGCACCTTTAACCGAGACCTCATCACCCAGGTTAAGATCAA
GGTCTTTTCACCTGGCCCGCATGGACACCCAGACCAGGTCCCCTACATCGTGACCTGGGAAGCCTTGGCT
TTTGACCCCCCTCCCTGGGTCAAGCCCTTTGTACACCCTAAGCCTCCGCCTCCTCTTCCTCCATCCGCCC
CGTCTCTCCCCCTTGAACCTCCTCGTTCGACCCCGCCTCGATCCTCCCTTTATCCAGCCCTCACTCCTTC
TCTAGGCGCCGGAATTGAAGATCTGTCGACAAGGTCGGGCAGGAAGAGGGCCTATTTCCCATGATTCCTT
CATATTTGCATATACGATACAAGGCTGTTAGAGAGATAATTAGAATTAATTTGACTGTAAACACAAAGAT
ATTAGTACAAAATACGTGACGTAGAAAGTAATAATTTCTTGGGTAGTTTGCAGTTTTAAAATTATGTTTT
AAAATGGACTATCATATGCTTACCGTAACTTGAAAGTATTTCGATTTC
Features (pLannotate 1.2.2; 21 found; start..end, strand, type, name):
    138..209     +  promoter       SV40 promoter (fragment): SV40 enhancer and early promoter
    236..446     +  promoter       SV40 promoter: SV40 early promoter
    464..1063    +  CDS            PuroR: puromycin N-acetyltransferase; pac from Streptomyces alboniger; confers resistance to puromycin
   1117..1217    +  CDS            env (fragment): murine leukemia virus gPr80 envelope polyprotein precursor; env; proteolytically cleaved into gp70SU and p15TM subunits
   1259..1684    +  LTR            3' LTR (ΔU3): self-inactivating 3' long terminal repeat (LTR) from Moloney murine leukemia virus
   1753..1793    +  CDS            rop (fragment): Rop protein, which maintains plasmids at low copy number; rop
   1895..1933    +  misc_feature   bom (fragment): basis of mobility region from pBR322
   1950..2279    +  promoter       SV40 promoter: SV40 enhancer and early promoter
   2285..2386    +  misc_feature   bom (fragment): basis of mobility region from pBR322
   2391..2515    -  rep_origin     RSF ori (fragment): Plasmids containing the RSF 1030 origin of replication can be propagated in E. coli cells that contain additional plasmids with compatible origins.
   2692..3280    -  rep_origin     ori: high-copy-number ColE1/pMB1/pBR322/pUC origin of replication
   3451..4311    -  CDS            AmpR: β-lactamase; bla; confers resistance to ampicillin, carbenicillin, and related antibiotics
   4312..4416    -  promoter       AmpR promoter: bla
   4442..4538    -  rep_origin     M13 ori (fragment): M13 bacteriophage origin of replication; arrow indicates direction of (+) strand synthesis
   4539..4626    -  promoter       AmpR promoter (fragment): bla
   4812..5191    +  enhancer       CMV enhancer: human cytomegalovirus immediate early enhancer
   5192..5395    +  promoter       CMV promoter: human cytomegalovirus (CMV) immediate early promoter
   5396..5571    +  LTR            5' LTR (truncated): truncated long terminal repeat from Moloney murine sarcoma virus
   5693..5967    +  misc_feature   MESV Ψ (fragment): packaging signal of murine embryonic stem cell virus
   6034..6450    +  CDS            gag (truncated): truncated Moloney murine leukemia virus (MMLV) gag gene lacking the start codon
   6486..28      +  promoter       U6 promoter (across the origin): RNA polymerase III promoter for human U6 snRNA
