[The description below was written by a language model from this plasmid's Addgene catalogue record and pLannotate feature annotations shown in this document.]
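Description:
pMKO.1 puro PTEN shRNA is a Moloney murine leukemia virus-based retroviral RNAi vector built on the pMKO.1 backbone (about 6.7 kb) that delivers a short hairpin RNA targeting human PTEN into mammalian cells. It is propagated in E. coli as a high-copy plasmid using a ColE1/pUC-type origin and ampicillin resistance (β-lactamase).

The retroviral genome is arranged as a hybrid, self-inactivating unit. A CMV enhancer/promoter fused to a truncated 5′ LTR drives transcription of the full-length viral RNA in packaging cells. It is followed by the Ψ packaging signal and a truncated gag segment lacking its start codon, which supports encapsidation without producing Gag protein. Downstream, a human U6 RNA polymerase III promoter (annotated across the sequence origin) sits directly upstream of the cloning position, where the 58 bp hairpin was inserted between an AgeI site (destroyed during cloning) and a retained EcoRI site. The hairpin itself is not annotated in the feature table. An SV40 early promoter then drives puromycin N-acetyltransferase, allowing selection of transduced cells. The 3′ LTR carries a U3 deletion, so after reverse transcription and integration the LTR promoter activity is lost and the internal U6 and SV40 promoters operate independently of it. A further SV40 promoter element and fragments of rop, bom and other backbone sequences are also annotated outside the viral unit.

The construct is suited to producing retrovirus in packaging cells that supply gag, pol and env in trans, followed by stable, puromycin-selectable knockdown of the PTEN tumor suppressor in human cells. The record does not describe specific experimental applications.
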