Addgene plasmid #10669: pMKO.1 puro PTEN shRNA
Depositing lab: William Hahn. Depositing organization: Dana-Farber Cancer Institute.
Backbone
  Vector backbone: pMKO.1
  Backbone size w/o insert (bp): 6700
  Vector type: Mammalian Expression, Retroviral, RNAi
  Selectable markers: Puromycin
Growth in bacteria
  Bacterial resistance: Ampicillin, 100 μg/mL
  Growth temperature: 37°C
  Growth strain: DH5alpha
  Copy number: High Copy
Gene/Insert
  Gene/Insert name: PTEN shRNA (alt name: PTEN)
  Species: H. sapiens (human)
  Insert size (bp): 58
  Entrez Gene: PTEN (a.k.a. 10q23del, BZS, CWS1, DEC, GLM2, MHAM, MMAC1, PTEN1, PTENbeta, PTENgama, TEP1)
  Cloning method: Restriction Enzyme; 5′ cloning site AgeI (destroyed during cloning); 3′ cloning site EcoRI (not destroyed)
  Sequencing primers: 5′ pLXSN 5'; 3′ pBABE-3
Terms and licenses: Academic/Nonprofit Terms; Industry Terms: Not Available to Industry
Depositor comments: siRNA sequence is ACTTGAAGGCGTATACAGGA.
How to cite: pMKO.1 puro PTEN shRNA was a gift from William Hahn (Addgene plasmid # 10669 ; http://n2t.net/addgene:10669 ; RRID:Addgene_10669)
