>Addgene plasmid #10669 | pMKO.1 puro PTEN shRNA | addgene partial sequence | sequence record 17562 | 10669 with pLXSN-5
TCACTCCTTCTCTAGGCGCCGGAATTGAAGATCTGTCGACAAGGTCGGGCAGGAAGAGGGCCTATTTCCC
ATGATTCCTTCATATTTGCATATACGATACAAGGCTGTTAGAGAGATAATTAGAATTAATTTGACTGTAA
ACACAAAGATATTAGTACAAAATACGTGACGTAGAAAGTAATAATTTCTTGGGTAGTTTGCAGTTTTAAA
ATTATGTTTTAAAATGGACTATCATATGCTTACCGTAACTTGAAAGTATTTCGATTTCTTGGCTTTATAT
ATCTTGTGGAAAGGACGAAACACCGGACTTGAAGGCGTATACAGGACTCGAGTCCTGTATACGCCTTCAA
GTCTTTTTGAATTCGCCAGCACAGTGGTCGACCCTGTGGAATGTGTGTCAGTTAGGGTGTGGAAAGTCCC
CAGGCTTCCCAGCAGGCAGAAGTATGCAAAGCATGCATCTCAATTAGTCAGCAACCAGGTGTGGAAAGTC
CCCAGGCTCCCCAGCAGGCAGAAGTATGCAAAGCATGCATCTCAATTAGTCAGCAACCATAGTCCCGCCC
CTAACTCCGCCCATCCCGCCCCTAACTCCGCCCAGTTCCGCCCATTCTCCGCCCCATGGCTGACTAATTT
TTTTTATTTATGCAGAGGCCGAGGCCGCCTCGGCCTCTGAGCTATTCCAGAAGTAGTGAGG
